Addgene plasmid #211468: pHAGE2-EF1a-4xGFP11-SEC61B-IRES-Hygro
Purpose: Lentivirus backbone expressing SEC61B protein tagged with 4 tandem GFP11 repeats at the N-terminal
Depositing lab: Agnel Sfeir. Depositing organization: Memorial Sloan-Kettering Cancer Center. Publication: Mitochondrial DNA breaks activate an integrated stress response to reestablish homeostasis. Fu Y, Sacco O, DeBitetto E, Kanshin E, Ueberheide B, Sfeir A. Mol Cell. 2023 Oct 8:S1097-2765(23)00753-0. doi: 10.1016/j.molcel.2023.09.026. PubMed 37832546.
Backbone
  Vector backbone: pHAGE2
  Backbone size w/o insert (bp): 8587
  Total vector size (bp): 9183
  Vector type: Mammalian Expression, Lentiviral
  Selectable markers: Hygromycin
Growth in bacteria
  Bacterial resistance: Ampicillin, 100 μg/mL
  Growth temperature: 30°C
  Growth strain: NEB Stable
  Copy number: Unknown
Gene/Insert
  Gene/Insert name: 4xGFP11-SEC61B
  Species: H. sapiens (human)
  Insert size (bp): 596
  Promoter: EF-1a
  Cloning method: Restriction Enzyme; 5′ cloning site MluI (not destroyed); 3′ cloning site SalI (not destroyed)
  Sequencing primers: 5′ CGTCCAGGCACCTCGATTAG; 3′ TCGTCAAGAAGACAGGGCCA
Terms and licenses: Academic/Nonprofit Terms; Industry Terms: Not Available to Industry
How to cite: pHAGE2-EF1a-4xGFP11-SEC61B-IRES-Hygro was a gift from Agnel Sfeir (Addgene plasmid # 211468 ; http://n2t.net/addgene:211468 ; RRID:Addgene_211468)
