[The description below was written by a language model from this plasmid's Addgene catalogue record and pLannotate feature annotations shown in this document.]
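Description:
pHAGE2-EF1a-4xGFP11-SEC61B-IRES-Hygro is an HIV-1-based lentiviral transfer plasmid for stable expression of a split-GFP-tagged endoplasmic reticulum protein in mammalian cells. It is built on the pHAGE2 backbone and totals about 9.2 kb. In E. coli it is maintained through a high-copy ColE1/pUC-type origin and selected with ampicillin via the bla gene. Remnants of lac regulatory sequences and partial SV40 ori and poly(A) fragments also sit in the bacterial portion. The viral portion carries two annotated truncated LTRs, the Ψ packaging signal with an adjoining gag fragment, the Rev response element, and the cPPT/CTS. Together these allow the genomic RNA to be exported, packaged and reverse transcribed when packaging and envelope functions are supplied in trans. A WPRE lies downstream of the cargo, ahead of the 3′ LTR, to enhance transcript expression.

The payload is a single bicistronic unit driven by the constitutive human EF-1α promoter. The first cistron encodes human SEC61B, the β subunit of the ER translocon, fused at its N-terminus to four tandem copies of GFP11, the eleventh β-strand of superfolder GFP. The annotation software splits this array into one GFP11 unit plus a fragment matching a longer GFP11 repeat. The insert was cloned between MluI and SalI sites. An EMCV IRES then directs translation of hygromycin phosphotransferase from the same transcript, so hygromycin selection enriches for transduced cells that express the tagged protein.

GFP11 is non-fluorescent alone and reconstitutes fluorescent GFP only on association with a GFP(1-10) fragment, and tandem repeats can recruit several such fragments. The construct therefore provides an ER-anchored half of a split-GFP system. The record itself states only that it expresses the tagged SEC61B, and it does not describe the partner GFP(1-10) construct or the specific assay.
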