Features (pLannotate 1.2.2; 26 found; start..end, strand, type, name):
    400..988     +  misc_feature   WPRE: woodchuck hepatitis virus posttranscriptional regulatory element
    983..1093    +  CDS            nef (fragment): NEF_SIVS4 - Experimental evidence at protein level: Swiss-Prot protein existence level 1. Interferes with TCR signaling from the cell membrane. Interacts with CD247/TCRZ (TCR zeta chain) and exert potent down- regulation of cell surface TCR/CD3 complexes. From Simian immunodeficiency virus (isolate F236/smH4) (SIV-sm) (Simian immunodeficiency virus sooty mangabey monkey).
   1136..1316    +  LTR            5' LTR (truncated): truncated 5' long terminal repeat (LTR) from HIV-1
   1449..1553    +  promoter       AmpR promoter: bla
   1554..2414    +  CDS            AmpR: β-lactamase; bla; confers resistance to ampicillin, carbenicillin, and related antibiotics
   2585..3173    +  rep_origin     ori: high-copy-number ColE1/pMB1/pBR322/pUC origin of replication
   3356..3410    +  CDS            lacI (fragment): lac repressor; lacI; The lac repressor binds to the lac operator to inhibit transcription in E. coli. This inhibition can be relieved by adding lactose or isopropyl-β-D-thiogalactopyranoside (IPTG).
   3416..3509    +  rep_origin     SV40 ori (fragment): SV40 origin of replication
   3534..3571    +  CDS            lacI (fragment): lac repressor; lacI; The lac repressor binds to the lac operator to inhibit transcription in E. coli. This inhibition can be relieved by adding lactose or isopropyl-β-D-thiogalactopyranoside (IPTG).
   3584..3605    +  protein_bind   CAP binding site: CAP binding activates transcription in the presence of cAMP. E. coli catabolite activator protein
   3620..3650    +  promoter       lac promoter: promoter for the E. coli lac operon
   3658..3674    +  protein_bind   lac operator: The lac repressor binds to the lac operator to inhibit transcription in E. coli. This inhibition can be relieved by adding lactose or isopropyl-β-D-thiogalactopyranoside (IPTG). lac repressor encoded by lacI
   3708..3791    +  polyA_signal   SV40 poly(A) signal (fragment): SV40 polyadenylation signal
   3958..4287    +  CDS            nef (fragment): NEF_HV1BR - Experimental evidence at protein level: Swiss-Prot protein existence level 1. Extracellular Nef protein targets CD4(+) T-lymphocytes for apoptosis by interacting with CXCR4 surface receptors (PubMed:14990729). From Human immunodeficiency virus type 1 group M subtype B (isolate BRU/LAI) (HIV-1).
   4335..4592    +  LTR            5' LTR (truncated): truncated 5' long terminal repeat (LTR) from HIV-1
   4639..4764    +  misc_feature   HIV-1 Ψ: packaging signal of human immunodeficiency virus type 1
   4748..5086    +  CDS            HIV-1 gag (fragment): gag protein from human immunodeficiency virus 1; gag
   5210..5546    +  ncRNA          RRE: Accession: RF00036 - HIV Rev response element
   5871..5971    +  CDS            Rev (fragment): human immunodeficiency virus 1 (HIV-1) Rev protein; rev; enhances nuclear export of unspliced and incompletely spliced viral mRNAs
   6016..6133    +  misc_feature   cPPT/CTS: central polypurine tract and central termination sequence of HIV-1
   6181..7359    +  promoter       EF-1α promoter: strong constitutive promoter for human elongation factor EF-1α
   7420..7467    +  CDS            GFP11: 11th β-strand of superfolder GFP associates with GFP(1-10), consisting of the first 10 β-strands, to reconstitute fluorescent GFP (Cabantous et al., 2005; Kamiyama et al., 2016)
   7474..7662    +  CDS            GFP11x7 (fragment): seven tandem copies of the 11th β-strand of superfolder GFP each GFP11 associates with GFP(1-10), consisting of the first 10 β-strands, to reconstitute fluorescent GFP (Kamiyama et al., 2016)
   7669..7956    +  CDS            Sec61β (sequence partly withheld): human Sec61β subunit of the translocon in the endoplasmic reticulum; SEC61B
   8057..8518    +  misc_feature   IRES: internal ribosome entry site (IRES) of the encephalomyocarditis virus (EMCV)
   8523..362     +  CDS            hph (across the origin): KHYB_ECOLX - Experimental evidence at protein level: Swiss-Prot protein existence level 1. The aminoglycoside phosphotransferases achieve inactivation of their antibiotic substrates by phosphorylation. Only phosphorylates hygromycin and closely related compounds such as demethyl analogs and destomycin. From Escherichia coli.
>Addgene plasmid #211468 | pHAGE2-EF1a-4xGFP11-SEC61B-IRES-Hygro | addgene full sequence | sequence record 417766 | Addgene NGS Result
TGTTCGGGGATTCCCAATACGAGGTCGCCAACATCTTCTTCTGGAGGCCGTGGTTGGCTTGTATGGAGCA
GCAGACGCGCTACTTCGAGCGGAGGCATCCGGAGCTTGCAGGATCGCCGCGGCTCCGGGCGTATATGCTC
CGCATTGGTCTTGACCAACTCTATCAGAGCTTGGTTGACGGCAATTTCGATGATGCAGCTTGGGCGCAGG
GTCGATGCGACGCAATCGTCCGATCCGGAGCCGGGACTGTCGGGCGTACACAAATCGCCCGCAGAAGCGC
GGCCGTCTGGACCGATGGCTGTGTAGAAGTACTCGCCGATAGTGGAAACCGACGCCCCAGCACTCGTCCG
AGGGCAAAGGAATAGAGTAGATGCCGACCGGGATCTATCGATAGATCCTAATCAACCTCTGGATTACAAA
ATTTGTGAAAGATTGACTGGTATTCTTAACTATGTTGCTCCTTTTACGCTATGTGGATACGCTGCTTTAA
TGCCTTTGTATCATGCTATTGCTTCCCGTATGGCTTTCATTTTCTCCTCCTTGTATAAATCCTGGTTGCT
GTCTCTTTATGAGGAGTTGTGGCCCGTTGTCAGGCAACGTGGCGTGGTGTGCACTGTGTTTGCTGACGCA
ACCCCCACTGGTTGGGGCATTGCCACCACCTGTCAGCTCCTTTCCGGGACTTTCGCTTTCCCCCTCCCTA
TTGCCACGGCGGAACTCATCGCCGCCTGCCTTGCCCGCTGCTGGACAGGGGCTCGGCTGTTGGGCACTGA
CAATTCCGTGGTGTTGTCGGGGAAATCATCGTCCTTTCCTTGGCTGCTCGCCTGTGTTGCCACCTGGATT
CTGCGCGGGACGTCCTTCTGCTACGTCCCTTCGGCCCTCAATCCAGCGGACCTTCCTTCCCGCGGCCTGC
TGCCGGCTCTGCGGCCTCTTCCGCGTCTTCGCCTTCGCCCTCAGACGAGTCGGATCTCCCTTTGGGCCGC
CTCCCCGCCTGGTACCTTTAAGACCAATGACTTACAAGGCAGCTGTAGATCTTAGCCACTTTTTAAAAGA
AAAGGGGGGACTGGAAGGGCTAATTCACTCCCAACGAAGACAAGATCACCTGCAGGACAGGCGCGCCCTG
CTTTTTGCTTGTACTGGGTCTCTCTGGTTAGACCAGATCTGAGCCTGGGAGCTCTCTGGCTAACTAGGGA
ACCCACTGCTTAAGCCTCAATAAAGCTTGCCTTGAGTGCTTCAAGTAGTGTGTGCCCGTCTGTTGTGTGA
CTCTGGTAACTAGAGATCCCTCAGACCCTTTTAGTCAGTGTGGAAAATCTCTAGCACCCGGGCGATTAAG
GAAAGGGCTAGATCATTCTTGAAGACGAAAGGGCCTCGTGATACGCCTATTTTTATAGGTTAATGTCATG
ATAATAATGGTTTCTTAGACGTCAGGTGGCACTTTTCGGGGAAATGTGCGCGGAACCCCTATTTGTTTAT
TTTTCTAAATACATTCAAATATGTATCCGCTCATGAGACAATAACCCTGATAAATGCTTCAATAATATTG
AAAAAGGAAGAGTATGAGTATTCAACATTTCCGTGTCGCCCTTATTCCCTTTTTTGCGGCATTTTGCCTT
CCTGTTTTTGCTCACCCAGAAACGCTGGTGAAAGTAAAAGATGCTGAAGATCAGTTGGGTGCACGAGTGG
GTTACATCGAACTGGATCTCAACAGCGGTAAGATCCTTGAGAGTTTTCGCCCCGAAGAACGTTTTCCAAT
GATGAGCACTTTTAAAGTTCTGCTATGTGGCGCGGTATTATCCCGTGTTGACGCCGGGCAAGAGCAACTC
GGTCGCCGCATACACTATTCTCAGAATGACTTGGTTGAGTACTCACCAGTCACAGAAAAGCATCTTACGG
ATGGCATGACAGTAAGAGAATTATGCAGTGCTGCCATAACCATGAGTGATAACACTGCGGCCAACTTACT
TCTGACAACGATCGGAGGACCGAAGGAGCTAACCGCTTTTTTGCACAACATGGGGGATCATGTAACTCGC
CTTGATCGTTGGGAACCGGAGCTGAATGAAGCCATACCAAACGACGAGCGTGACACCACGATGCCTGTAG
CAATGGCAACAACGTTGCGCAAACTATTAACTGGCGAACTACTTACTCTAGCTTCCCGGCAACAATTAAT
AGACTGGATGGAGGCGGATAAAGTTGCAGGACCACTTCTGCGCTCGGCCCTTCCGGCTGGCTGGTTTATT
GCTGATAAATCTGGAGCCGGTGAGCGTGGGTCTCGCGGTATCATTGCAGCACTGGGGCCAGATGGTAAGC
CCTCCCGTATCGTAGTTATCTACACGACGGGGAGTCAGGCAACTATGGATGAACGAAATAGACAGATCGC
TGAGATAGGTGCCTCACTGATTAAGCATTGGTAACTGTCAGACCAAGTTTACTCATATATACTTTAGATT
GATTTAAAACTTCATTTTTAATTTAAAAGGATCTAGGTGAAGATCCTTTTTGATAATCTCATGACCAAAA
TCCCTTAACGTGAGTTTTCGTTCCACTGAGCGTCAGACCCCGTAGAAAAGATCAAAGGATCTTCTTGAGA
TCCTTTTTTTCTGCGCGTAATCTGCTGCTTGCAAACAAAAAAACCACCGCTACCAGCGGTGGTTTGTTTG
CCGGATCAAGAGCTACCAACTCTTTTTCCGAAGGTAACTGGCTTCAGCAGAGCGCAGATACCAAATACTG
TTCTTCTAGTGTAGCCGTAGTTAGGCCACCACTTCAAGAACTCTGTAGCACCGCCTACATACCTCGCTCT
GCTAATCCTGTTACCAGTGGCTGCTGCCAGTGGCGATAAGTCGTGTCTTACCGGGTTGGACTCAAGACGA
TAGTTACCGGATAAGGCGCAGCGGTCGGGCTGAACGGGGGGTTCGTGCACACAGCCCAGCTTGGAGCGAA
CGACCTACACCGAACTGAGATACCTACAGCGTGAGCTATGAGAAAGCGCCACGCTTCCCGAAGGGAGAAA
GGCGGACAGGTATCCGGTAAGCGGCAGGGTCGGAACAGGAGAGCGCACGAGGGAGCTTCCAGGGGGAAAC
GCCTGGTATCTTTATAGTCCTGTCGGGTTTCGCCACCTCTGACTTGAGCGTCGATTTTTGTGATGCTCGT
CAGGGGGGCGGAGCCTATGGAAAAACGCCAGCAACGCGGCCTTTTTACGGTTCCTGGCCTTTTGCTGGCC
TTTTGCTCACATGTTCTTTCCTGCGTTATCCCCTGATTCTGTGGATAACCGTATTACCGCCTTTGAGTGA
GCTGATACCGCTCGCCGCAGCCGAACGACCGAGCGCAGCGAGTCAGTGAGCGAGGAAGCGGAAGAGCGCC
CAATACGCAAACCGCCTCTCCCCGCGCGTTGGCCGATTCATTAATGCAGCAAGCTCATGGCTGACTAATT
TTTTTTATTTATGCAGAGGCCGAGGCCGCCTCGGCCTCTGAGCTATTCCAGAAGTAGTGAGGAGGCTTTT
TTGGAGGCCTAGGCTTTTGCAAAAAGCTCCCCGTGGCACGACAGGTTTCCCGACTGGAAAGCGGGCAGTG
AGCGCAACGCAATTAATGTGAGTTAGCTCACTCATTAGGCACCCCAGGCTTTACACTTTATGCTTCCGGC
TCGTATGTTGTGTGGAATTGTGAGCGGATAACAATTTCACACAGGAAACAGCTATGACATGATTACGAAT
TTCACAAATAAAGCATTTTTTTCACTGCATTCTAGTTGTGGTTTGTCCAAACTCATCAATGTATCTTATC
ATGTCTGGATCAACTGGATAACTCAAGCTAACCAAAATCATCCCAAACTTCCCACCCCATACCCTATTAC
CACTGCCAATTACCTGTGGTTTCATTTACTCTAAACCTGTGATTCCTCTGAATTATTTTCATTTTAAAGA
AATTGTATTTGTTAAATATGTACTACAAACTTAGTAGTTGGAAGGGCTAATTCACTCCCAAAGAAGACAA
GATATCCTTGATCTGTGGATCTACCACACACAAGGCTACTTCCCTGATTAGCAGAACTACACACCAGGGC
CAGGGGTCAGATATCCACTGACCTTTGGATGGTGCTACAAGCTAGTACCAGTTGAGCCAGATAAGGTAGA
AGAGGCCAATAAAGGAGAGAACACCAGCTTGTTACACCCTGTGAGCCTGCATGGGATGGATGACCCGGAG
AGAGAAGTGTTAGAGTGGAGGTTTGACAGCCGCCTAGCATTTCATCACGTGGCCCGAGAGCTGCATCCGG
AGTACTTCAAGAACTGCTGATATCGAGCTTGCTACAAGGGACTTTCCGCTGGGGACTTTCCAGGGAGGCG
TGGCCTGGGCGGGACTGGGGAGTGGCGAGCCCTCAGATCCTGCATATAAGCAGCTGCTTTTTGCCTGTAC
TGGGTCTCTCTGGTTAGACCAGATCTGAGCCTGGGAGCTCTCTGGCTAACTAGGGAACCCACTGCTTAAG
CCTCAATAAAGCTTGCCTTGAGTGCTTCAAGTAGTGTGTGCCCGTCTGTTGTGTGACTCTGGTAACTAGA
GATCCCTCAGACCCTTTTAGTCAGTGTGGAAAATCTCTAGCAGTGGCGCCCGAACAGGGACTTGAAAGCG
AAAGGGAAACCAGAGGAGCTCTCTCGACGCAGGACTCGGCTTGCTGAAGCGCGCACGGCAAGAGGCGAGG
GGCGGCGACTGGTGAGTACGCCAAAAATTTTGACTAGCGGAGGCTAGAAGGAGAGAGATGGGTGCGAGAG
CGTCAGTATTAAGCGGGGGAGAATTAGATCGCGATGGGAAAAAATTCGGTTAAGGCCAGGGGGAAAGAAA
AAATATAAATTAAAACATATAGTATGGGCAAGCAGGGAGCTAGAACGATTCGCAGTTAATCCTGGCCTGT
TAGAAACATCAGAAGGCTGTAGACAAATACTGGGACAGCTACAACCATCCCTTCAGACAGGATCAGAAGA
ACTTAGATCATTATATAATACAGTAGCAACCCTCTATTGTGTGCATCAAAGGATAGAGATAAAAGACACC
AAGGAAGCTTTAGACAAGATAGAGGAAGAGCAAAACAAAAGTAAGACCACCGCACAGCAAGCGGCCGGCC
GCTGATCTTCAGACCTGGAGGAGGAGATATGAGGGACAATTGGAGAAGTGAATTATATAAATATAAAGTA
GTAAAAATTGAACCATTAGGAGTAGCACCCACCAAGGCAAAGAGAAGAGTGGTGCAGAGAGAAAAAAGAG
CAGTGGGAATAGGAGCTTTGTTCCTTGGGTTCTTGGGAGCAGCAGGAAGCACTATGGGCGCAGCGTCAAT
GACGCTGACGGTACAGGCCAGACAATTATTGTCTGGTATAGTGCAGCAGCAGAACAATTTGCTGAGGGCT
ATTGAGGCGCAACAGCATCTGTTGCAACTCACAGTCTGGGGCATCAAGCAGCTTCAGGCAAGAATCCTGG
CTGTGGAAAGATACCTAAAGGATCAACAGCTCCTGGGGATTTGGGGTTGCTCTGGAAAACTCATTTGCAC
CACTGCTGTGCCTTGGAATGCTAGTTGGAGTAATAAATCTCTGGAACAGATTTGGAATCACACGACCTGG
ATGGAGTGGGACAGAGAAATTAACAATTACACAAGCTTAATACACTCCTTAATTGAAGAATCGCAAAACC
AGCAAGAAAAGAATGAACAAGAATTATTGGAATTAGATAAATGGGCAAGTTTGTGGAATTGGTTTAACAT
AACAAATTGGCTGTGGTATATAAAATTATTCATAATGATAGTAGGAGGCTTGGTAGGTTTAAGAATAGTT
TTTGCTGTACTTTCTATAGTGAATAGAGTTAGGCAGGGATATTCACCATTATCGTTTCAGACCCACCTCC
CAACCCCGAGGGGACCCGACAGGCCCGAAGGAATAGAAGAAGAAGGTGGAGAGAGAGACAGAGACAGATC
CATTCGATTAGTGAACGGATCTCGACGGTATCGCCGAATTCACAAATGGCAGTATTCATCCACAATTTTA
AAAGAAAAGGGGGGATTGGGGGGTACAGTGCAGGGGAAAGAATAGTAGACATAATAGCAACAGACATACA
AACTAAAGAATTACAAAAACAAATTACAAAAATTCAAAATTTTCGGGTTTATTACAGGGACAGCAGAGAT
CCAGTTTGGACTAGTCGTGAGGCTCCGGTGCCCGTCAGTGGGCAGAGCGCACATCGCCCACAGTCCCCGA
GAAGTTGGGGGGAGGGGTCGGCAATTGAACCGGTGCCTAGAGAAGGTGGCGCGGGGTAAACTGGGAAAGT
GATGTCGTGTACTGGCTCCGCCTTTTTCCCGAGGGTGGGGGAGAACCGTATATAAGTGCAGTAGTCGCCG
TGAACGTTCTTTTTCGCAACGGGTTTGCCGCCAGAACACAGGTAAGTGCCGTGTGTGGTTCCCGCGGGCC
TGGCCTCTTTACGGGTTATGGCCCTTGCGTGCCTTGAATTACTTCCACCTGGCTGCAGTACGTGATTCTT
GATCCCGAGCTTCGGGTTGGAAGTGGGTGGGAGAGTTCGAGGCCTTGCGCTTAAGGAGCCCCTTCGCCTC
GTGCTTGAGTTGAGGCCTGGCCTGGGCGCTGGGGCCGCCGCGTGCGAATCTGGTGGCACCTTCGCGCCTG
TCTCGCTGCTTTCGATAAGTCTCTAGCCATTTAAAATTTTTGATGACCTGCTGCGACGCTTTTTTTCTGG
CAAGATAGTCTTGTAAATGCGGGCCAAGATCTGCACACTGGTATTTCGGTTTTTGGGGCCGCGGGCGGCG
ACGGGGCCCGTGCGTCCCAGCGCACATGTTCGGCGAGGCGGGGCCTGCGAGCGCGGCCACCGAGAATCGG
ACGGGGGTAGTCTCAAGCTGGCCGGCCTGCTCTGGTGCCTGGCCTCGCGCCGCCGTGTATCGCCCCGCCC
TGGGCGGCAAGGCTGGCCCGGTCGGCACCAGTTGCGTGAGCGGAAAGATGGCCGCTTCCCGGCCCTGCTG
CAGGGAGCTCAAAATGGAGGACGCGGCGCTCGGGAGAGCGGGCGGGTGAGTCACCCACACAAAGGAAAAG
GGCCTTTCCGTCCTCAGCCGTCGCTTCATGTGACTCCACGGAGTACCGGGCGCCGTCCAGGCACCTCGAT
TAGTTCTCGAGCTTTTGGAGTACGTCGTCTTTAGGTTGGGGGGAGGGGTTTTATGCGATGGAGTTTCCCC
ACACTGAGTGGGTGGAGACTGAAGTTAGGCCAGCTTGGCACTTGATGTAATTCTCCTTGGAATTTGCCCT
TTTTGAGTTTGGATCTTGGTTCATTCTCAAGCCTCAGACAGTGGTTCAAAGTTTTTTTCTTCCATTTCAG
GTGTCGTGAAGCGGCCGCTTAATTAAGTTTAAACGGATCCCGCCGGCGGCTAGCGTTAACACGCGTATGC
GTGACCACATGGTCCTTCATGAGTATGTAAATGCTGCTGGGATTACAGCTAGAGGTGGGTCGGGCGGACG
AGACCATATGGTGCTTCACGAATACGTAAACGCAGCTGGCATTACTGGCGGATCAGGTGGCAGGGATCAC
ATGGTACTCCATGAGTACGTGAACGCTGCTGGAATCACAGGCGGTAGCGGCGGTCGGGACCATATGGTCC
TGCACGAATATGTCAATGCTGCCGGTATCACCGCTAGC
[285 nt withheld, positions 7669-7953]
TAGAAGCTTGGTACCGAGCTCGGATCCACTAGTCCAGTGTGGTGGAATTCTGCGTCGACCAATTCCGGTT
ATTTTCCACCATATTGCCGTCTTTTGGCAATGTGAGGGCCCGGAAACCTGGCCCTGTCTTCTTGACGAGC
ATTCCTAGGGGTCTTTCCCCTCTCGCCAAAGGAATGCAAGGTCTGTTGAATGTCGTGAAGGAAGCAGTTC
CTCTGGAAGCTTCTTGAAGACAAACAACGTCTGTAGCGACCCTTTGCAGGCAGCGGAACCCCCCACCTGG
CGACAGGTGCCTCTGCGGCCAAAAGCCACGTGTATAAGATACACCTGCAAAGGCGGCACAACCCCAGTGC
CACGTTGTGAGTTGGATAGTTGTGGAAAGAGTCAAATGGCTCTCCTCAAGCGTATTCAACAAGGGGCTGA
AGGATGCCCAGAAGGTACCCCATTGTATGGGATCTGATCTGGGGCCTCGGTGCACATGCTTTACATGTGT
TTAGTCGAGGTTAAAAAACGTCTAGGCCCCCCGAACCACGGGGACGTGGTTTTCCTTTGAAAAACACGAT
GATAATACCATGAAAAAGCCTGAACTCACCGCGACGTCTGTCGAGAAGTTTCTGATCGAAAAGTTCGACA
GCGTCTCCGACCTGATGCAGCTCTCGGAGGGCGAAGAATCTCGTGCTTTCAGCTTCGATGTAGGAGGGCG
TGGATATGTCCTGCGGGTAAATAGCTGCGCCGATGGTTTCTACAAAGATCGTTATGTTTATCGGCACTTT
GCATCGGCCGCGCTCCCGATTCCGGAAGTGCTTGACATTGGGGAATTTAGCGAGAGCCTGACCTATTGCA
TCTCCCGCCGTGCACAGGGTGTCACGTTGCAAGACCTGCCTGAAACCGAACTGCCCGCTGTTCTGCAGCC
GGTCGCGGAGGCCATGGATGCGATCGCTGCGGCCGATCTTAGCCAGACGAGCGGGTTCGGCCCATTCGGA
CCGCAAGGAATCGGTCAATACACTACATGGCGTGATTTCATATGCGCGATTGCTGATCCCCATGTGTATC
ACTGGCAAACTGTGATGGACGACACCGTCAGTGCGTCCGTCGCGCAGGCTCTCGATGAGCTGATGCTTTG
GGCCGAGGACTGCCCCGAAGTCCGGCACCTCGTGCACGCGGATTTCGGCTCCAACAATGTCCTGACGGAC
AATGGCCGCATAACAGCGGTCATTGACTGGAGCGAGGCGA
